>Addgene plasmid #217146 | pCMV-Myotis_hAT1 | addgene full sequence | sequence record 443090 | Addgene NGS Result
GACATTGATTATTGACTAGTTATTAATAGTAATCAATTACGGGGTCATTAGTTCATAGCCCATATATGGA
GTTCCGCGTTACATAACTTACGGTAAATGGCCCGCCTGGCTGACCGCCCAACGACCCCCGCCCATTGACG
TCAATAATGACGTATGTTCCCATAGTAACGCCAATAGGGACTTTCCATTGACGTCAATGGGTGGAGTATT
TACGGTAAACTGCCCACTTGGCAGTACATCAAGTGTATCATATGCCAAGTACGCCCCCTATTGACGTCAA
TGACGGTAAATGGCCCGCCTGGCATTATGCCCAGTACATGACCTTATGGGACTTTCCTACTTGGCAGTAC
ATCTACGTATTAGTCATCGCTATTACCATGGTGATGCGGTTTTGGCAGTACATCAATGGGCGTGGATAGC
GGTTTGACTCACGGGGATTTCCAAGTCTCCACCCCATTGACGTCAATGGGAGTTTGTTTTGGCACCAAAA
TCAACGGGACTTTCCAAAATGTCGTAACAACTCCGCCCCATTGACGCAAATGGGCGGTAGGCGTGTACGG
TGGGAGGTCTATATAAGCAGAGCTCTCTGGCTAACTAGAGAACCCACTGCTTACTGGCTTATCGAAATTA
ATACGACTCACTATAGGGAGACCCAAGCTTGGTACCGAGCTCGGATCCACTAGTAACGGCCGCCAGTGTG
CTGGAATTCGCCGCCACCATGGAGAACCAGAAGAACAAAAAAGCGCGCCTGAACGATAAAGGTAGCGGCA
GCTCATCATCACGTCCGTTCCAGGATATCTGGACCGAAATGTACGGCATCGTGGACCGTAACAACCGCAG
CTTATGCATCCTGTGCAACGAAACCGTTGTGAGCCGCACCTGGAATGTGAAACGCCACTTTGAAACCAAC
CATTGCCAGCTGCTGAAGAAAAGCATCGATGAGCGCAAGGAATACATTAGCCGCCAGCTGCACCTGTATA
AAAGCCAGAGCAACAGCATTATTAAGTTTGTGCGCTGCAGCACCAATTTAACCAGCGCGAGCTATTGCAT
TGCGCACAGCATTGCCCAGCATGGCAAAGCGTTAAGCGATGGCGAGTTTATTAAGGAAACCTTTCTGCGC
TGTGCACCGGCGCTGTTTCATGATATGAAGAACAAGGACGACATCATCAAACGCATTAGCGAGTTACCGC
TGAGCCGCAACACCATTAAAGACCGCATTATCGACCTGAACAAGAACGTGCAGCATCAGCTGAAAAAGGA
TCTGAACAGCTGCAAGTATTTTAGCATCAGCCTGGATGAAACCACCGATGTGACCAGCAATGCGCGTCTG
GCGATAATAGCGCGCTATAGCGATGGTCTGACCATGCGCGAAGAACTGATTAAACTGGAAAGCGTGCCGA
TTAGCACTAGCGGCAACGAGATTTGCAAGGTGGTGATTAAGACCTTTAGCGACCTGAACATCGATATTAG
CAAGATTGTGAGCGTGACCACTGATGGCGCGCCTAATATGGTGGGTAAGAACGTGGGCTTTCTGAAACTG
TTCATGGAAGCGATTCGCCATCCTCTGGTGCCGTTTCATTGCATTATTCACCAGGAAGTGCTGTGTGCGA
AAAGCGGCTTTAGCGAACTGAACGACCTGATGAGCGTGGTGACCAAAATCGTGAACTTTATTGCCAGCCG
CCCGCTGCATAAACGCGAATTTAGCGCGCTGCTGCAGGAAGTGGATAGCACCTATAGCGGCCTGCTGATG
TTTAACAACGTGCGCTGGCTGAGCCGTGGTAAAGTGCTGGAACGCTTTGTGGAATGCTTTGAAGAGATCA
CCGTGTTCATTGAGAACAAAGACCTGGCGAACTTTCCTCAGATTAACGATCATAAGTGGGTGAGCAACCT
GATGTTCTTCACCGATCTGAGCGTGCATATGAACGAACTGAACCTGAAACTGCAGGGCTTCGGCAAGAGC
ATTGACGTGATGTTTGGCTACATCAAGAGCTTTGAGAGCAAGCTGAAAATCTTTAAGCGCGACATCGAGA
CTAAAACCTATAAGTATTTCCCGCGCATCAAGAAGTATTTCGAAAAAGCGACCACCACCAGCGTGATGGA
AAGCATTCTGATGTACCAGAACATTGTGAACAGCCTGTTTGAGCAGTTCAGCGAGCGCTTTGACCAGTTT
CGCAGCCTGGAACAGACCATCAAAATCATCAAGTACCCTGATGTGGTGGTGTATAGCACCCTGGAACTGA
AAGATTTTCAGTGGATGCAGATTGATGACCTGGAAATGCAGCTGGCCGATTTCCAGGGCAGCATTTGGAC
CCATGTGTTTGTGGATCTGCGCAGCAAACTGGAAAACCTGGAGCGCAACCGCCTGAACAACGAAGAGGAG
TGCAACTATGAACAGGAGATTCTGAGCGCGTGGAACCGTGTGCCTGATACCTTTAGCGACATTAAAAACC
TGGCCATGGCGCTGCTGACCATTTTTAGCAGCACCTATTTCTGCGAAACCCTGTTTAGCGCCCTGAACAA
CATTAAAACCAACAAACGCAACCGCCTGACCGATGAAGTGAGCGGTGCATGTCTGGCGCTGAAATGCACC
AAATATGAGCCGGCGATTGAAGAACTGGCCGATAAACTGCAGCACCAGAAAAGCCATTGATGAGCGGCCG
CTCGAGCATGCATCTAGAGGGCCCTATTCTATAGTGTCACCTAAATGCTAGAGCTCGCTGATCAGCCTCG
ACTGTGCCTTCTAGTTGCCAGCCATCTGTTGTTTGCCCCTCCCCCGTGCCTTCCTTGACCCTGGAAGGTG
CCACTCCCACTGTCCTTTCCTAATAAAATGAGGAAATTGCATCGCATTGTCTGAGTAGGTGTCATTCTAT
TCTGGGGGGTGGGGTGGGGCAGGACAGCAAGGGGGAGGATTGGGAAGACAATAGCAGGCATGCTGGGGAT
GCGGTGGGCTCTATGGCTTCTGAGGCGGAAAGAACCAGCTGGGGCTCTAGGGGGTATCCCC
[124 nt withheld, positions 3002-3125]
C
[91 nt withheld, positions 3127-3217]
A
[49 nt withheld, positions 3219-3267]
CCTTTGACGTTGGAGTCCACGTTCTTT
[37 nt withheld, positions 3295-3331]
ACCCTATCTCGGTCTATTCTTTTGATTTATAAGGGATTTTGCCGATTTCGGCCTATTGGTTAAAAAATGA
GCTGATTTAACAAAAATTTAACGCGAATTAATTCTGTGGAATGTGTGTCAGTTAGGGTGTGGAAAGTCCC
CAGGCTCCCCAGCAGGCAGAAGTATGCAAAGCATGCATCTCAATTAGTCAGCAACCAGGTGTGGAAAGTC
CCCAGGCTCCCCAGCAGGCAGAAGTATGCAAAGCATGCATCTCAATTAGTCAGCAACCATAGTCCCGCCC
CTAACTCCGCCCATCCCGCCCCTAACTCCGCCCAGTTCCGCCCATTCTCCGCCCCATGGCTGACTAATTT
TTTTTATTTATGCAGAGGCCGAGGCCGCCTCTGCCTCTGAGCTATTCCAGAAGTAGTGAGGAGGCTTTTT
TGGAGGCCTAGGCTTTTGCAAAAAGCTCCCCGAAATGACCGACCAAGCGACGCCCAACCTGCCATCACGA
GATTTCGATTCCACCGCCGCCTTCTATGAAAGGTTGGGCTTCGGAATCGTTTTCCGGGACGCCGGCTGGA
TGATCCTCCAGCGCGGGGATCTCATGCTGGAGTTCTTCGCCCACCCCAACTTGTTTATTGCAGCTTATAA
TGGTTACAAATAAAGCAATAGCATCACAAATTTCACAAATAAAGCATTTTTTTCACTGCATTCTAGTTGT
GGTTTGTCCAAACTCATCAATGTATCTTATCATGTCTGTATACCGTCGACCTCTAGCTAGAGCTTGGCGT
AATCATGGTCATAGCTGTTTCCTGTGTGAAATTGTTATCCGCTCACAATTCCACACAACATACGAGCCGG
AAGCATAAAGTGTAAAGCCTGGGGTGCCTAATGAGTGAGCTAACTCACATTAATTGCGTTGCGCTCACTG
CCCGCTTTCCAGTCGGGAAACCTGTCGTGCCAGCTGCATTAATGAATCGGCCAACGCGCGGGGAGAGGCG
GTTTGCGTATTGGGCGCTCTTCCGCTTCCTCGCTCACTGACTCGCTGCGCTCGGTCGTTCGGCTGCGGCG
AGCGGTATCAGCTCACTCAAAGGCGGTAATACGGTTATCCACAGAATCAGGGGATAACGCAGGAAAGAAC
ATGTGAGCAAAAGGCCAGCAAAAGGCCAGGAACCGTAAAAAGGCCGCGTTGCTGGCGTTTTTCCATAGGC
TCCGCCCCCCTGACGAGCATCACAAAAATCGACGCTCAAGTCAGAGGTGGCGAAACCCGACAGGACTATA
AAGATACCAGGCGTTTCCCCCTGGAAGCTCCCTCGTGCGCTCTCCTGTTCCGACCCTGCCGCTTACCGGA
TACCTGTCCGCCTTTCTCCCTTCGGGAAGCGTGGCGCTTTCTCATAGCTCACGCTGTAGGTATCTCAGTT
CGGTGTAGGTCGTTCGCTCCAAGCTGGGCTGTGTGCACGAACCCCCCGTTCAGCCCGACCGCTGCGCCTT
ATCCGGTAACTATCGTCTTGAGTCCAACCCGGTAAGACACGACTTATCGCCACTGGCAGCAGCCACTGGT
AACAGGATTAGCAGAGCGAGGTATGTAGGCGGTGCTACAGAGTTCTTGAAGTGGTGGCCTAACTACGGCT
ACACTAGAAGAACAGTATTTGGTATCTGCGCTCTGCTGAAGCCAGTTACCTTCGGAAAAAGAGTTGGTAG
CTCTTGATCCGGCAAACAAACCACCGCTGGTAGCGGTGGTTTTTTTGTTTGCAAGCAGCAGATTACGCGC
AGAAAAAAAGGATCTCAAGAAGATCCTTTGATCTTTTCTACGGGGTCTGACGCTCAGTGGAACGAAAACT
CACGTTAAGGGATTTTGGTCATGAGATTATCAAAAAGGATCTTCACCTAGATCCTTTTAAATTAAAAATG
AAGTTTTAAATCAATCTAAAGTATATATGAGTAAACTTGGTCTGACAGTTACCAATGCTTAATCAGTGAG
GCACCTATCTCAGCGATCTGTCTATTTCGTTCATCCATAGTTGCCTGACTCCCCGTCGTGTAGATAACTA
CGATACGGGAGGGCTTACCATCTGGCCCCAGTGCTGCAATGATACCGCGAGACCCACGCTCACCGGCTCC
AGATTTATCAGCAATAAACCAGCCAGCCGGAAGGGCCGAGCGCAGAAGTGGTCCTGCAACTTTATCCGCC
TCCATCCAGTCTATTAATTGTTGCCGGGAAGCTAGAGTAAGTAGTTCGCCAGTTAATAGTTTGCGCAACG
TTGTTGCCATTGCTACAGGCATCGTGGTGTCACGCTCGTCGTTTGGTATGGCTTCATTCAGCTCCGGTTC
CCAACGATCAAGGCGAGTTACATGATCCCCCATGTTGTGCAAAAAAGCGGTTAGCTCCTTCGGTCCTCCG
ATCGTTGTCAGAAGTAAGTTGGCCGCAGTGTTATCACTCATGGTTATGGCAGCACTGCATAATTCTCTTA
CTGTCATGCCATCCGTAAGATGCTTTTCTGTGACTGGTGAGTACTCAACCAAGTCATTCTGAGAATAGTG
TATGCGGCGACCGAGTTGCTCTTGCCCGGCGTCAATACGGGATAATACCGCGCCACATAGCAGAACTTTA
AAAGTGCTCATCATTGGAAAACGTTCTTCGGGGCGAAAACTCTCAAGGATCTTACCGCTGTTGAGATCCA
GTTCGATGTAACCCACTCGTGCACCCAACTGATCTTCAGCATCTTTTACTTTCACCAGCGTTTCTGGGTG
AGCAAAAACAGGAAGGCAAAATGCCGCAAAAAAGGGAATAAGGGCGACACGGAAATGTTGAATACTCATA
CTCTTCCTTTTTCAATATTATTGAAGCATTTATCAGGGTTATTGTCTCATGAGCGGATACATATTTGAAT
GTATTTAGAAAAATAAACAAATAGGGGTTCCGCGCACATTTCCCCGAAAAGTGCCACCTGACGTCGACGG
ATCGGGAGATCTCCCGATCCCCTATGGTGCACTCTCAGTACAATCTGCTCTGATGCCGCATAGTTAAGCC
AGTATCTGCTCCCTGCTTGTGTGTTGGAGGTCGCTGAGTAGTGCGCGAGCAAAATTTAAGCTACAACAAG
GCAAGGCTTGACCGACAATTGCATGAAGAATCTGCTTAGGGTTAGGCGTTTTGCGCTGCTTCGCGATGTA
CGGGCCAGATATACGCGTT
Features (pLannotate 1.2.2; 19 found; start..end, strand, type, name):
      1..380     +  enhancer       CMV enhancer: human cytomegalovirus immediate early enhancer
    381..584     +  promoter       CMV promoter: human cytomegalovirus (CMV) immediate early promoter
    580..613     +  LTR            5' LTR (truncated) (fragment): truncated 5' long terminal repeat (LTR) from HIV-1
    629..647     +  promoter       T7 promoter: promoter for bacteriophage T7 RNA polymerase
   2688..2706    -  promoter       SP6 promoter: promoter for bacteriophage SP6 RNA polymerase
   2732..2956    +  polyA_signal   bGH poly(A) signal: bovine growth hormone polyadenylation signal
   2960..2981    +  promoter       SV40 promoter (fragment): SV40 enhancer and early promoter
   3002..3430    +  rep_origin     f1 ori (sequence partly withheld): f1 bacteriophage origin of replication; arrow indicates direction of (+) strand synthesis
   3444..3773    +  promoter       SV40 promoter: SV40 enhancer and early promoter
   3786..3944    +  CDS            ble (fragment): BLE_KLEPN - Experimental evidence at protein level: Swiss-Prot protein existence level 1. Binding protein with a strong affinity to the bleomycin family of antibiotics. Binds to CL990; an antimitotic-antibiotic compound. From Klebsiella pneumoniae.
   3939..4060    +  polyA_signal   SV40 poly(A) signal: SV40 polyadenylation signal
   4133..4149    -  protein_bind   lac operator: The lac repressor binds to the lac operator to inhibit transcription in E. coli. This inhibition can be relieved by adding lactose or isopropyl-β-D-thiogalactopyranoside (IPTG). lac repressor encoded by lacI
   4157..4187    -  promoter       lac promoter: promoter for the E. coli lac operon
   4202..4223    -  protein_bind   CAP binding site: CAP binding activates transcription in the presence of cAMP. E. coli catabolite activator protein
   4236..4328    -  CDS            lacI (fragment): lac repressor; lacI; The lac repressor binds to the lac operator to inhibit transcription in E. coli. This inhibition can be relieved by adding lactose or isopropyl-β-D-thiogalactopyranoside (IPTG).
   4511..5099    -  rep_origin     ori: high-copy-number ColE1/pMB1/pBR322/pUC origin of replication
   5270..6130    -  CDS            AmpR: β-lactamase; bla; confers resistance to ampicillin, carbenicillin, and related antibiotics
   6131..6235    -  promoter       AmpR promoter: bla
   6294..6346    -  misc_feature   bom (fragment): basis of mobility region from pBR322
