[The description below was written by a language model from this plasmid's Addgene catalogue record and pLannotate feature annotations shown in this document.]
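Description:
pCMV-Myotis_hAT1 is a 6.5 kb mammalian expression plasmid built on a pCMV backbone to produce the Myotis_hAT1 transposase, a synthetic coding sequence for a hAT-superfamily DNA transposase. It is propagated in E. coli as a high-copy plasmid through a ColE1/pUC-type origin and selected with ampicillin via the β-lactamase gene under its own promoter. An f1 origin is also present, along with remnants of cloning-vector sequence such as a lac promoter/operator and fragments of lacI and the pBR322 bom region.

The expression cassette begins with the human cytomegalovirus immediate-early enhancer and promoter, followed by a T7 promoter. It ends with an antisense SP6 promoter and the bovine growth hormone polyadenylation signal. The automated annotation leaves the roughly 2 kb interval between the T7 and SP6 promoters unlabelled. This is where the transposase open reading frame is expected to lie, although the feature table does not confirm it directly, and the cloning sites are recorded as unknown. No epitope tags or reporters are annotated. Downstream, an SV40 early promoter is followed by only a short fragment of a bleomycin-resistance (ble) gene and an SV40 poly(A) signal, so a functional mammalian selection marker does not appear to be present. The short hit called as a truncated HIV-1 LTR fragment next to the CMV promoter is probably an annotation artefact rather than a viral element.

The plasmid serves as the transposase source ("helper") for expression in mammalian cells. It comes from a study that surveyed many DNA transposons for activity in human cells to expand genome engineering tools. The record does not describe a matching transposon donor construct.
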