Addgene plasmid #217146: pCMV-Myotis_hAT1
Purpose: Mammalian expression vector for expression of Myotis_hAT1 transposase (CMV promoter)
Depositing lab: Haoyi Wang. Depositing organization: Institute of Zoology, Chinese Academy of Sciences. Publication: Heterologous survey of 130 DNA transposons in human cells highlights their functional divergence and expands the genome engineering toolbox. Zhang T, Tan S, Tang N, Li Y, Zhang C, Sun J, Guo Y, Gao H, Cai Y, Sun W, Wang C, Fu L, Ma H, Wu Y, Hu X, Zhang X, Gee P, Yan W, Zhao Y, Chen Q, Guo B, Wang H, Zhang YE. Cell. 2024 Jul 11;187(14):3741-3760.e30. doi: 10.1016/j.cell.2024.05.007. Epub 2024 Jun 5. PubMed 38843831.
Backbone
  Vector backbone: pCMV
  Vector type: Mammalian Expression
Growth in bacteria
  Bacterial resistance: Ampicillin, 100 μg/mL
  Growth temperature: 37°C
  Growth strain: DH5alpha
  Copy number: High Copy
Gene/Insert
  Gene/Insert name: Myotis_hAT1 transposase
  Species: Synthetic
  Cloning method: Restriction Enzyme; 5′ cloning site Unknown (unknown if destroyed); 3′ cloning site Unknown (unknown if destroyed)
Terms and licenses: Academic/Nonprofit Terms; Industry Terms: Not Available to Industry
How to cite: pCMV-Myotis_hAT1 was a gift from Haoyi Wang (Addgene plasmid # 217146 ; http://n2t.net/addgene:217146 ; RRID:Addgene_217146)
